Addgene plasmid #173545: pICSL86977OD:PITG_15278a
Purpose: This is a binary plasmid that can be transferred into Agrobacterium and used to transiently express the protein encoded by the insert in plants by agro-infiltration.
Depositing lab: Sophien Kamoun. Depositing organization: Sainsbury Laboratory, Norwich. Publication: Plant pathogens convergently evolved to counteract redundant nodes of an NLR immune receptor network. Derevnina L, Contreras MP, Adachi H, Upson J, Vergara Cruces A, Xie R, Sklenar J, Menke FLH, Mugford ST, MacLean D, Ma W, Hogenhout SA, Goverse A, Maqbool A, Wu CH, Kamoun S. PLoS Biol. 2021 Aug 23;19(8):e3001136. doi: 10.1371/journal.pbio.3001136. PubMed 34424903.
Backbone
  Vector backbone: pICSL86977OD
  Backbone manufacturer: Youles SynBio plasmids
  Backbone size w/o insert (bp): 8678
  Vector type: Plant Expression
  Selectable markers: Basta
Growth in bacteria
  Bacterial resistance: Kanamycin, 50 μg/mL
  Growth temperature: 37°C
  Growth strain: DH5alpha
  Copy number: High Copy
Gene/Insert
  Gene/Insert name: PITG_15278_P17777
  Species: Phytophthora infestans
  Promoter: 35S
  Cloning method: Restriction Enzyme; 5′ cloning site unknown (unknown if destroyed); 3′ cloning site unknown (unknown if destroyed)
Terms and licenses: Academic/Nonprofit Terms; Industry Terms: Not Available to Industry
How to cite: pICSL86977OD:PITG_15278a was a gift from Sophien Kamoun (Addgene plasmid # 173545 ; http://n2t.net/addgene:173545 ; RRID:Addgene_173545)
