[The description below was written by a language model from this plasmid's Addgene catalogue record and pLannotate feature annotations shown in this document.]
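Description:
pICSL86977OD:PITG_15278a is a binary plant expression plasmid built on the pICSL86977OD backbone, designed to be moved into Agrobacterium and used for transient expression of its insert in plant tissue by agro-infiltration. It replicates in E. coli at high copy from a ColE1/pUC-type origin. The pVS1 module (oriV, RepA replication protein and StaA stability protein) supports stable maintenance in Agrobacterium. Bacterial selection is by kanamycin, through an aphA-3 aminoglycoside phosphotransferase gene driven by the bla promoter. All of these functions lie outside the T-DNA.

Two cassettes sit between the nopaline-type left and right border repeats. Next to the left border, a NOS promoter drives the bar gene, which encodes phosphinothricin acetyltransferase, followed by a NOS terminator. This cassette gives Basta (glufosinate) resistance for selecting plant cells if stable transformation is wanted. The expression cassette uses the CaMV 35S promoter followed by the TMV Ω leader, which enhances translation. An annotated CaMV coding fragment upstream of the promoter is most likely extended viral flanking sequence of the promoter region rather than an intended payload. The promoter and leader drive PITG_15278, a Phytophthora infestans gene that the annotation matches to an RXLR-type effector reported to enhance colonization of Nicotiana benthamiana leaves. The match is annotated as a fragment, and the record does not say which part of the protein is encoded. Transcription ends at the octopine synthase terminator, just inside the right border. No epitope tag or reporter is annotated, and the cloning sites are not recorded.

The associated publication concerns pathogen effectors that counteract an NLR immune receptor network. This suggests the plasmid is used to express the effector in leaves to test its effect on plant immune signalling.
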