Features (pLannotate 1.2.2; 17 found; start..end, strand, type, name):
    208..1014    +  CDS            IBMP_CAMVB (fragment): Experimental evidence at protein level: Swiss-Prot protein existence level 1. Enhances the ribosomal termination-reinitiation event leading to the translation of major open reading frames on the polycistronic viral RNAs. From Cauliflower mosaic virus (strain Bari 1) (CaMV).
   1198..1543    +  promoter       CaMV 35S promoter: strong constitutive promoter from cauliflower mosaic virus
   1495..1541    +  promoter       minimal CaMV 35S promoter: minimal 35S promoter from cauliflower mosaic virus
   1572..1625    +  misc_feature   TMV Ω: translational enhancer from the tobacco mosaic virus 5'-leader sequence (Gallie et al., 1988)
   1637..3016    +  CDS            RXLRS_PHYIT (fragment): Experimental evidence at transcript level: Swiss-Prot protein existence level 2. Effector that enhances P.infestans colonization of Nicotiana benthamiana leaves. From Phytophthora infestans (strain T30-4) (Potato late blight fungus).
   3027..3734    +  terminator     OCS terminator: octopine synthase terminator
   3801..3825    +  misc_feature   RB T-DNA repeat: right border repeat from nopaline C58 T-DNA
   4134..4763    +  CDS            pVS1 StaA: stability protein from the Pseudomonas plasmid pVS1 (Heeb et al., 2000)
   5192..6265    +  CDS            pVS1 RepA: replication protein from the Pseudomonas plasmid pVS1 (Heeb et al., 2000)
   6331..6525    +  rep_origin     pVS1 oriV: origin of replication for the Pseudomonas plasmid pVS1 (Heeb et al., 2000)
   6587..6691    +  promoter       AmpR promoter: bla
   6692..7486    +  CDS            KanR: aminoglycoside phosphotransferase; aphA-3; confers resistance to kanamycin
   7657..8245    +  rep_origin     ori: high-copy-number ColE1/pMB1/pBR322/pUC origin of replication
   8381..8405    +  misc_feature   LB T-DNA repeat: left border repeat from nopaline C58 T-DNA
   8600..8782    +  promoter       NOS promoter: nopaline synthase promoter NOS promoter
   8803..9351    +  CDS            bar: PAT_STRHY - Experimental evidence at protein level: Swiss-Prot protein existence level 1. Inactivates phosphinothricin (PPT) by transfer of an acetyl group from acetyl CoA. Can also acetylate demethylphosphinothricin but not PTT or glutamate. This enzyme is an effector of phosphinothricin tripeptide (PTT or bialaphos) resistance. From Streptomyces hygroscopicus. Introduced by genetic manipulation and expressed in glufosinate-tolerant maize by Dekalb Genetics.
   9382..165     +  terminator     NOS terminator (across the origin): nopaline synthase terminator and poly(A) signal
>Addgene plasmid #173545 | pICSL86977OD:PITG_15278a | addgene full sequence | sequence record 342546 | Addgene NGS Result
ACGTTAAGCATGTAATAATTAACATGTAATGCATGACGTTATTTATGAGATGGGTTTTTATGATTAGAGT
CCCGCAATTATACATTTAATACGCGATAGAAAACAAAATATAGCGCGCAAACTAGGATAAATTATCGCGC
GCGGTGTCATCTATGTTACTAGATCGACGCTTGCTGAATTGGAGCGCTGCAAGAATTCAAGCTTGGAGGA
ATTCCAATCCCACAAAAATCTGAGCTTAACAGCACAGTTGCTCCTCTCAGAGCAGAATCGGGTATTCAAC
ACCCTCATATCAACTACTACGTTGTGTATAACGGTCCACATGCCGGTATATACGATGACTGGGGTTGTAC
AAAGGCGGCAACAAACGGCGTTCCCGGAGTTGCACACAAGAAATTTGCCACTATTACAGAGGCAAGAGCA
GCAGCTGACGCGTACACAACAAGTCAGCAAACAGACAGGTTGAACTTCATCCCCAAAGGAGAAGCTCAAC
TCAAGCCCAAGAGCTTTGCTAAGGCCCTAACAAGCCCACCAAAGCAAAAAGCCCACTGGCTCACGCTAGG
AACCAAAAGGCCCAGCAGTGATCCAGCCCCAAAAGAGATCTCCTTTGCCCCGGAGATTACAATGGACGAT
TTCCTCTATCTTTACGATCTAGGAAGGAAGTTCGAAGGTGAAGGTGACGACACTATGTTCACCACTGATA
ATGAGAAGGTTAGCCTCTTCAATTTCAGAAAGAATGCTGACCCACAGATGGTTAGAGAGGCCTACGCAGC
AAGTCTCATCAAGACGATCTACCCGAGTAACAATCTCCAGGAGATCAAATACCTTCCCAAGAAGGTTAAA
GATGCAGTCAAAAGATTCAGGACTAATTGCATCAAGAACACAGAGAAAGACATATTTCTCAAGATCAGAA
GTACTATTCCAGTATGGACGATTCAAGGCTTGCTTCATAAACCAAGGCAAGTAATAGAGATTGGAGTCTC
TAAAAAGGTAGTTCCTACTGAATCTAAGGCCATGCATGGAGTCTAAGATTCAAATCGAGGATCTAACAGA
ACTCGCCGTCAAGACTGGCGAACAGTTCATACAGAGTCTTTTACGACTCAATGACAAGAAGAAAATCTTC
GTCAACATGGTGGAGCACGACACTCTGGTCTACTCCAAAAATGTCAAAGATACAGTCTCAGAAGATCAAA
GGGCTATTGAGACTTTTCAACAAAGGATAATTTCGGGAAACCTCCTCGGATTCCATTGCCCAGCTATCTG
TCACTTCATCGAAAGGACAGTAGAAAAGGAAGGTGGCTCCTACAAATGCCATCATTGCGATAAAGGAAAG
GCTATCATTCAAGATCTCTCTGCCGACAGTGGTCCCAAAGATGGACCCCCACCCACGAGGAGCATCGTGG
AAAAAGAAGAGGTTCCAACCACGTCTACAAAGCAAGTGGATTGATGTGACATCTCCACTGACGTAAGGGA
TGACGCACAATCCCACTATCCTTCGCAAGACCCTTCCTCTATATAAGGAAGTTCATTTCATTTGGAGAGG
ACACGCTCGAGTATAAGAGCTCATTTTTACAACAATTACCAACAACAACAAACAACAAACAACATTACAA
TTACATTTACAATTATCGATACAATGGGATTCCCATCAGGACCATCACTTGAAAAGATTGAAGCTATGTT
TCAGTCATTGACTAACAAGATCACAACAAAGTCTAAGCCATCACAGAGGGACGTGCCAGACGAAAAGTTG
TCTCAGCTTTTGGGTGCTGCAAAGCCTGTGAACAAGGCAGTTGAGGCAGCTGGTAGGCTTAAGACTTTGC
AAACTCAGAAGTGGTTGGACGAGGGAAAGTCAACTCAGGAAGTGTTCCAGTTGTTGGAATTGAACAAGTT
CATGGTGCCTAACTTCAAGAAGATCGAGGGAACTGTGTTTGGATTGCCTGACTTCAATACATGGGTTAAT
TACGTTGACGACTTTAACGCAAAAAACCCAACTAAGAAAGAGTCTATGATCCCAACATTGAGGACTATCT
ATTCTGACGAGGGTTTGACAAGAGCTCTTGAGTTGGCTAAGACATACTCTACTACAAACGCATTGGCTAC
TAAGTTGAGGAAAGAGCAGATCCAAAGATGGTTGGACGACGCACAGACACCAAAATATGTGTTTGAGATG
TTCATGATCGACGACAAGGTGGACGGATTGTTGACAAACCCTAGGTTTATCGCTTGGACAAAGTACGTGG
ATGACTTCAACCTTCAGTACCCAACATCTAGGGCTTCAATGGAGCCTCCAATTGCTGCTCACTACGGTGA
CGACGCAGTGTTCGCTATGTTGGAGGCAGCTAAAAAGGTGCAGCTTACAGAGAACGTGGCTTCAAGGTTG
CAGGCTGAGCAGATCAAAAGGCTTCTTAACTCTAACAGATCTCCAGAGTATGTGTTTGAAGCTTTCAATC
TTCATGAGACTGGTGATAACCTTTTGTCAACACCAATGTTCAAGACATGGTTCAATTATTTGGAGTCATT
TAACAAGAAAAACACTGATAAGGAGACTTTGTTGGCTCCTATCCACAGGTACTACCACGACCACGGAGTG
GCTAAGATCGTGGCTGAGGGTATGAAGAATCCATCTACTGTTGAATTGTCAAAACAGCTTCAGATCCAGA
GATACAAGAGGTGGTTGCATGCTGAGAGGCCACCTAGGGACGCATTCAACACATTCATCCTTGAAAAACC
AGGAGCTGATGTGATTATCAGGTACAACGAGAGGTTGGACGGAAAGTTGTACCAAGTTAGATTGAATAAG
GTGTCAGACGGACTTCTTTCATCTCCAGAGTTTCAGCTTTGGTCTAAGTATTTGGATGATTGGAATACAA
AGTACCCAGACCAGAAACAATCTATGGCTAAAATCTTCCAGGCACTTTTCACTGAGGACGCACTTGCTAA
GATGATCATGGCTGCAAGGAACAACCCATCAACTCAGAAAATCGCTTCTTTGCTTGAAAACGCATTTGCA
AAGGTTTGAGCTTGTCCTGCTTTAATGAGATATGCGAGAAGCCTATGATCGCATGATATTTGCTTTCAAT
TCTGTTGTGCACGTTGTAAAAAACCTGAGCATGTGTAGCTCAGATCCTTACCGCCGGTTTCGGTTCATTC
TAATGAATATATCACCCGTTACTATCGTATTTTTATGAATAATATTCTCCGTTCAATTTACTGATTGTAC
CCTACTACTTATATGTACAATATTAAAATGAAAACAATATATTGTGCTGAATAGGTTTATAGCGACATCT
ATGATAGAGCGCCACAATAACAAACAATTGCGTTTTATTATTACAAATCCAATTTTAAAAAAAGCGGCAG
AACCGGTCAAACCTAAAAGACTGATTACATAAATCTTATTCAAATTTCAAAAGTGCCCCAGGGGCTAGTA
TCTACGACACACCGAGCGGCGAACTAATAACGCTCACTGAAGGGAACTCCGGTTCCCCGCCGGCGCGCAT
GGGTGAGATTCCTTGAAGTTGAGTATTGGCCGTCCGCTCTACCGAAAGTTACGGGCACCATTCAACCCGG
TCCAGCACGGCGGCCGGGTAACCGACTTGCTGCCCCGAGAATTATGCAGCATTTTTTTGGTGTATGTGGG
CCCCAAATGAAGTGCAGGTCAAACCTTGACAGTGACGACAAATCGTTGGGCGGGTCCAGGGCGAATTTTG
CGACAACATGTCGAGGCTCAGCAGGACCGCTACTAGAGGATGCACATGTGACCGAGGGACACGAAGTGAT
CCGTTTAAACTATCAGTGTTTGACAGGATATATTGGCGGGTAAACCTAAGAGAAAAGAGCGTTTATTAGA
ATAATCGGATATTTAAAAGGGCGTGAAAAGGTTTATCCGTTCGTCCATTTGTATGTGCATGCCAACCACA
GGGTTCCCCTCGGGAGTCAGCCGTGCGGCTGCATGAAATCCTGGCCGGTTTGTCTGATGCCAAGCTGGCG
GCCTGGCCGGCCAGCTTGGCCGCTGAAGAAACCGAGCGCCGCCGTCTAAAAAGGTGATGTGTATTTGAGT
AAAACAGCTTGCGTCATGCGGTCGCTGCGTATATGATGCGATGAGTAAATAAACAAATACGCAAGGGGAA
CGCATGAAGGTTATCGCTGTACTTAACCAGAAAGGCGGGTCAGGCAAGACGACCATCGCAACCCATCTAG
CCCGCGCCCTGCAACTCGCCGGGGCCGATGTTCTGTTAGTCGATTCCGATCCCCAGGGCAGTGCCCGCGA
TTGGGCGGCCGTGCGGGAAGATCAACCGCTAACCGTTGTCGGCATCGACCGCCCGACGATTGACCGCGAC
GTGAAGGCCATCGGCCGGCGCGACTTCGTAGTGATCGACGGAGCGCCCCAGGCGGCGGACTTGGCTGTGT
CCGCGATCAAGGCAGCCGACTTCGTGCTGATTCCGGTGCAGCCAAGCCCTTACGACATATGGGCCACCGC
CGACCTGGTGGAGCTGGTTAAGCAGCGCATTGAGGTCACGGATGGAAGGCTACAAGCGGCCTTTGTCGTG
TCGCGGGCGATCAAAGGCACGCGCATCGGCGGTGAGGTTGCCGAGGCGCTGGCCGGGTACGAGCTGCCCA
TTCTTGAGTCCCGTATCACGCAGCGCGTGAGCTACCCAGGCACTGCCGCCGCCGGCACAACCGTTCTTGA
ATCAGAACCCGAGGGCGACGCTGCCCGCGAGGTCCAGGCGCTGGCCGCTGAAATTAAATCAAAACTCATT
TGAGTTAATGAGGTAAAGAGAAAATGAGCAAAAGCACAAACACGCTAAGTGCCGGCCGTCCGAGCGCACG
CAGCAGCAAGGCTGCAACGTTGGCCAGCCTGGCAGACACGCCAGCCATGAAGCGGGTCAACTTTCAGTTG
CCGGCGGAGGATCACACCAAGCTGAAGATGTACGCGGTACGCCAAGGCAAGACCATTACCGAGCTGCTAT
CTGAATACATCGCGCAGCTACCAGAGTAAATGAGCAAATGAATAAATGAGTAGATGAATTTTAGCGGCTA
AAGGAGGCGGCATGGAAAATCAAGAACAACCAGGCACCGACGCCGTGGAATGCCCCATGTGTGGAGGAAC
GGGCGGTTGGCCAGGCGTAAGCGGCTGGGTTGTCTGCCGGCCCTGCAATGGCACTGGAACCCCCAAGCCC
GAGGAATCGGCGTGAGCGGTCGCAAACCATCCGGCCCGGTACAAATCGGCGCGGCGCTGGGTGATGACCT
GGTGGAGAAGTTGAAGGCCGCGCAGGCCGCCCAGCGGCAACGCATCGAGGCAGAAGCACGCCCCGGTGAA
TCGTGGCAAGCGGCCGCTGATCGAATCCGCAAAGAATCCCGGCAACCGCCGGCAGCCGGTGCGTCGTCGA
TTAGGAAGCCGCCCAAGGGCGACGAGCAACCAGATTTTTTCGTTCCGATGCTCTATGACGTGGGCACCCG
CGATAGTCGCAGCATCATGGACGTGGCCGTTTTCCGTCTGTCGAAGCGTGACCGACGAGCTGGCGAGGTG
ATCCGCTACGAGCTTCCAGACGGGCACGTAGAGGTTTCCGCAGGGCCGGCCGGCATGGCCAGTGTGTGGG
ATTACGACCTGGTACTGATGGCGGTTTCCCATCTAACCGAATCCATGAACCGATACCGGGAAGGGAAGGG
AGACAAGCCCGGCCGCGTGTTCCGTCCACACGTTGCGGACGTACTCAAGTTCTGCCGGCGAGCCGATGGC
GGAAAGCAGAAAGACGACCTGGTAGAAACCTGCATTCGGTTAAACACCACGCACGTTGCCATGCAGCGTA
CGAAGAAGGCCAAGAACGGCCGCCTGGTGACGGTATCCGAGGGTGAAGCCTTGATTAGCCGCTACAAGAT
CGTAAAGAGCGAAACCGGGCGGCCGGAGTACATCGAGATCGAGCTAGCTGATTGGATGTACCGCGAGATC
ACAGAAGGCAAGAACCCGGACGTGCTGACGGTTCACCCCGATTACTTTTTGATCGATCCCGGCATCGGCC
GTTTTCTCTACCGCCTGGCACGCCGCGCCGCAGGCAAGGCAGAAGCCAGATGGTTGTTCAAGACGATCTA
CGAACGCAGTGGCAGCGCCGGAGAGTTCAAGAAGTTCTGTTTCACCGTGCGCAAGCTGATCGGGTCAAAT
GACCTGCCGGAGTACGATTTGAAGGAGGAGGCGGGGCAGGCTGGCCCGATCCTAGTCATGCGCTACCGCA
ACCTGATCGAGGGCGAAGCATCCGCCGGTTCCTAATGTACGGAGCAGATGCTAGGGCAAATTGCCCTAGC
AGGGGAAAAAGGTCGAAAAAGCTTCTTTCCTGTGGATAGCACGTACATTGGGAACCCAAAGCCGTACATT
GGGAACCGGAACCCGTACATTGGGAACCCAAAGCCGTACATTGGGAACCGGTCACACATGTAAGTGACTG
ATATAAAAGAGAAAAAAGGCGATTTTTCCGCCTAAAACTCTTTAAAACTTATTAAAACTCTTAAAACCCG
CCTGGCCTGTGCATAACTGTCTGGCCAGCGCACAGCCGAACAGCTGCAAAAAGCGCCCACATCAAGGCTC
CGAGTGCGCGGAACCCCTATTTGTTTATTTTTCTAAATACATTCAAATATGTATCCGCTCATGAGACAAT
AACCCTGATAAATGCTTCAATAATATTGAAAAAGGAAGAGTATGGCTAAAATGAGAATATCACCGGAATT
GAAAAAACTGATCGAAAAATACCGCTGCGTAAAAGATACGGAAGGAATGTCTCCTGCTAAGGTATATAAG
CTGGTGGGAGAAAATGAAAACCTATATTTAAAAATGACGGACAGCCGGTATAAAGGGACCACCTATGATG
TGGAACGGGAAAAGGACATGATGCTATGGCTGGAAGGAAAGCTGCCTGTTCCAAAGGTCCTGCACTTTGA
ACGGCATGATGGCTGGAGCAATCTGCTCATGAGTGAGGCCGATGGCGTCCTTTGCTCGGAAGAGTATGAA
GATGAACAAAGCCCTGAAAAGATTATCGAGCTGTATGCGGAGTGCATCAGGCTCTTTCACTCCATCGACA
TATCGGATTGTCCCTATACGAATAGCTTAGACAGCCGCTTAGCCGAATTGGATTACTTACTGAATAACGA
TCTGGCCGATGTGGATTGCGAAAACTGGGAAGAGGACACTCCATTTAAAGATCCGCGCGAGCTGTATGAT
TTTTTAAAGACGGAAAAGCCCGAAGAGGAACTTGTCTTTTCCCACGGCGACCTGGGAGACAGCAACATCT
TTGTGAAAGATGGCAAAGTAAGTGGCTTTATTGATCTTGGGAGAAGCGGCAGGGCGGACAAGTGGTATGA
CATTGCCTTCTGCGTCCGGTCGCTCAGGGAGGATATCGGGGAAGAACAGTATGTCGAGCTATTTTTTGAC
TTACTGGGGATCAAGCCTGATTGGGAGAAAATAAAATATTATATTTTACTGGATGAATTGTTTTAGCTGT
CAGACCAAGTTTACTCATATATACTTTAGATTGATTTAAAACTTCATTTTTAATTTAAAAGGATCTAGGT
GAAGATCCTTTTTGATAATCTCATGACCAAAATCCCTTAACGTGAGTTTTCGTTCCACTGAGCGTCAGAC
CCCGTAGAAAAGATCAAAGGATCTTCTTGAGATCCTTTTTTTCTGCGCGTAATCTGCTGCTTGCAAACAA
AAAAACCACCGCTACCAGCGGTGGTTTGTTTGCCGGATCAAGAGCTACCAACTCTTTTTCCGAAGGTAAC
TGGCTTCAGCAGAGCGCAGATACCAAATACTGTTCTTCTAGTGTAGCCGTAGTTAGGCCACCACTTCAAG
AACTCTGTAGCACCGCCTACATACCTCGCTCTGCTAATCCTGTTACCAGTGGCTGCTGCCAGTGGCGATA
AGTCGTGTCTTACCGGGTTGGACTCAAGACGATAGTTACCGGATAAGGCGCAGCGGTCGGGCTGAACGGG
GGGTTCGTGCACACAGCCCAGCTTGGAGCGAACGACCTACACCGAACTGAGATACCTACAGCGTGAGCTA
TGAGAAAGCGCCACGCTTCCCGAAGGGAGAAAGGCGGACAGGTATCCGGTAAGCGGCAGGGTCGGAACAG
GAGAGCGCACGAGGGAGCTTCCAGGGGGAAACGCCTGGTATCTTTATAGTCCTGTCGGGTTTCGCCACCT
CTGACTTGAGCGTCGATTTTTGTGATGCTCGTCAGGGGGGCGGAGCCTATGGAAAAACGCCAGCAACGCG
GCCTTTTTACGGTTCCTGCTCGGATCTGTTGGACCGGACAGTAGTCATGGTTGATGGGCTGCCTGTATCG
AGTGGTGATTTTGTGCCGAGCTGCCGGTCGGGGAGCTGTTGGCTGGCTGGTGGCAGGATATATTGTGGTG
TAAACAAATTGACGCTTAGACAACTTAATAACACATTGCGGACGTTTTTAATGTACTGGGGTTGAACACT
CTGTGCCGAATTCGGATCCGGAGCGGAGAATTAAGGGAGTCACGTTATGACCCCCGCCGATGACGCGGGA
CAAGCCGTTTTACGTTTGGAACTGACAGAACCGCAACGTTGAAGGAGCCACTCAGCCGCGGGTTTCTGGA
GTTTAATGAGCTAAGCACATACGTCAGAAACCATTATTGCGCGTTCAAAAGTCGCCTAAGGTCACTATCA
GCTAGCAAATATTTCTTGTCAAAATGCTCCACTGACGTTCCATAAATTCCCCTCGGTATCCAATTAGAGT
CTCATATTCACTCTCAATCCAAATAATCTGCACCGGATCTGGATCGTTTCGCATGTCTCCTGAAAGAAGG
CCTGCTGATATTAGAAGGGCTACTGAGGCTGATATGCCTGCTGTGTGCACTATTGTGAATCATTACATTG
AGACTTCTACTGTGAATTTCAGGACTGAGCCTCAAGAACCACAAGAGTGGACTGATGATCTTGTGAGGCT
TAGAGAGAGGTATCCTTGGCTTGTTGCTGAAGTGGATGGTGAAGTGGCTGGTATTGCTTATGCTGGTCCT
TGGAAGGCTAGGAATGCTTACGATTGGACTGCTGAGTCTACTGTTTACGTGTCTCCTAGGCATCAAAGAA
CTGGTCTTGGATCTACTCTTTACACTCATCTTTTGAAGTCTTTGGAGGCTCAGGGTTTCAAGTCTGTGGT
TGCTGTGATTGGACTTCCTAATGATCCTTCTGTGAGGATGCATGAGGCTCTTGGTTATGCTCCTAGGGGA
ATGCTTAGAGCTGCTGGTTTCAAACATGGAAATTGGCATGATGTGGGATTCTGGCAGCTTGATTTCTCTC
TTCCTGTTCCTCCTAGACCTGTTCTTCCTGTGACTGAGATTTGAGCGGGACTCTGGATCTAGAGTCAAGC
AGATCGTTCAAACATTTGGCAATAAAGTTTCTTAAGATTGAATCCTGTTGCCGGTCTTGCGATGATTATC
ATATAATTTCTGTTGAATT
